>Addgene plasmid #116054 | pcDNA3.1-tvD-Cit-tevs-DHFR | addgene full sequence | sequence record 224989 | Addgene NGS Result
GACGGATCGGGAGATCTCCCGATCCCCTATGGTGCACTCTCAGTACAATCTGCTCTGATGCCGCATAGTT
AAGCCAGTATCTGCTCCCTGCTTGTGTGTTGGAGGTCGCTGAGTAGTGCGCGAGCAAAATTTAAGCTACA
ACAAGGCAAGGCTTGACCGACAATTGCATGAAGAATCTGCTTAGGGTTAGGCGTTTTGCGCTGCTTCGCG
ATGTACGGGCCAGATATACGCGTTGACATTGATTATTGACTAGTTATTAATAGTAATCAATTACGGGGTC
ATTAGTTCATAGCCCATATATGGAGTTCCGCGTTACATAACTTACGGTAAATGGCCCGCCTGGCTGACCG
CCCAACGACCCCCGCCCATTGACGTCAATAATGACGTATGTTCCCATAGTAACGCCAATAGGGACTTTCC
ATTGACGTCAATGGGTGGAGTATTTACGGTAAACTGCCCACTTGGCAGTACATCAAGTGTATCATATGCC
AAGTACGCCCCCTATTGACGTCAATGACGGTAAATGGCCCGCCTGGCATTATGCCCAGTACATGACCTTA
TGGGACTTTCCTACTTGGCAGTACATCTACGTATTAGTCATCGCTATTACCATGGTGATGCGGTTTTGGC
AGTACATCAATGGGCGTGGATAGCGGTTTGACTCACGGGGATTTCCAAGTCTCCACCCCATTGACGTCAA
TGGGAGTTTGTTTTGGCACCAAAATCAACGGGACTTTCCAAAATGTCGTAACAACTCCGCCCCATTGACG
CAAATGGGCGGTAGGCGTGTACGGTGGGAGGTCTATATAAGCAGAGCTCTCTGGCTAACTAGAGAACCCA
CTGCTTACTGGCTTATCGAAATTAATACGACTCACTATAGGGAGACCCAAGCTGGCTAGCGTTTAAACTT
AAGCTTCGCCACCATGGGATCCGGAGGTAGTGAGACGGTTAGATTCCAGTACCACAAATCTGGAGCCTGG
AAACTTCCGGTGAGTCTGGTAAAGGGCGGTACCTCCGTGAGCAAGGGCGAGGAGCTGTTCACCGGGGTGG
TGCCCATCCTGGTCGAGCTGGACGGCGACGTAAACGGCCACAAGTTCAGCGTGTCCGGCGAGGGCGAGGG
CGATGCCACCTACGGCAAGCTGACCCTGAAGTTCATCTGCACCACCGGCAAGCTGCCCGTGCCCTGGCCC
ACCCTCGTGACCACCTTCGGCTACGGCCTGATGTGCTTCGCCCGCTACCCCGACCACATGAAGCAGCACG
ACTTCTTCAAGTCCGCCATGCCCGAAGGCTACGTCCAGGAGCGCACCATCTTCTTCAAGGACGACGGCAA
CTACAAGACCCGCGCCGAGGTGAAGTTCGAGGGCGACACCCTGGTGAACCGCATCGAGCTGAAGGGCATC
GACTTCAAGGAGGACGGCAACATCCTGGGGCACAAGCTGGAGTACAACTACAACAGCCACAACGTCTATA
TCATGGCCGACAAGCAGAAGAACGGCATCAAGGTGAACTTCAAGATCCGCCACAACATCGAGGACGGCAG
CGTGCAGCTCGCCGACCACTACCAGCAGAACACCCCCATCGGCGACGGCCCCGTGCTGCTGCCCGACAAC
CACTACCTGAGCTACCAGTCCGCCCTGAGCAAAGACCCCAACGAGAAGCGCGATCACATGGTCCTGCTGG
AGTTCGTGACCGCCGCCGGGATCACTCTCGGCATGGACGAGCTGTACAAGGGTGGGTCCGGTCTCGAGAA
CTTGTACTTCCAGAGTGGGAGCGGATCGATATCACTGATCGCTGCACTCGCGGTTGATTATGTAATAGGC
ATGGAAAACGCGATGCCCTGGAACCTGCCAGCAGACCTCGCATGGTTTAAGCGGAACACTCTGAATAAGC
CAGTCATTATGGGCCGACATACGTGGGAAAGCATTGGACGCCCACTGCCAGGAAGGAAGAATATAATCCT
GTCATCACAGCCGTCCACGGACGATAGAGTCACTTGGGTAAAATCCGTTGACGAAGCCATAGCTGCCTGT
GGTGATGTGCCTGAGATAATGGTAATAGGAGGAGGGCGGGTAATCGAACAATTTCTGCCTAAAGCCCAGA
AGCTGTACCTTACCCATATTGACGCGGAAGTAGAGGGCGACACACATTTCCCAGATTATGAGCCAGATGA
TTGGGAGAGCGTTTTCTCCGAATTTCATGATGCAGACGCCCAGAATAGCCACAGCTACTGCTTTGAAATA
TTGGAGCGCCGATGAAGCTAGCTCGAGGAGGGCCCGTTTAAACCCGCTGATCAGCCTCGACTGTGCCTTC
TAGTTGCCAGCCATCTGTTGTTTGCCCCTCCCCCGTGCCTTCCTTGACCCTGGAAGGTGCCACTCCCACT
GTCCTTTCCTAATAAAATGAGGAAATTGCATCGCATTGTCTGAGTAGGTGTCATTCTATTCTGGGGGGTG
GGGTGGGGCAGGACAGCAAGGGGGAGGATTGGGAAGACAATAGCAGGCATGCTGGGGATGCGGTGGGCTC
TATGGCTTCTGAGGCGGAAAGAACCAGCTGGGGCTCTAGGGGGTATCCCC
[124 nt withheld, positions 2571-2694]
C
[91 nt withheld, positions 2696-2786]
A
[49 nt withheld, positions 2788-2836]
CCTTTGACGTTGGAGTCCACGTTCTTT
[37 nt withheld, positions 2864-2900]
ACCCTATCTCGGTCTATTCTTTTGATTTATAAGGGATTTTGCCGATTTCGGCCTATTGGTTAAAAAATGA
GCTGATTTAACAAAAATTTAACGCGAATTAATTCTGTGGAATGTGTGTCAGTTAGGGTGTGGAAAGTCCC
CAGGCTCCCCAGCAGGCAGAAGTATGCAAAGCATGCATCTCAATTAGTCAGCAACCAGGTGTGGAAAGTC
CCCAGGCTCCCCAGCAGGCAGAAGTATGCAAAGCATGCATCTCAATTAGTCAGCAACCATAGTCCCGCCC
CTAACTCCGCCCATCCCGCCCCTAACTCCGCCCAGTTCCGCCCATTCTCCGCCCCATGGCTGACTAATTT
TTTTTATTTATGCAGAGGCCGAGGCCGCCTCTGCCTCTGAGCTATTCCAGAAGTAGTGAGGAGGCTTTTT
TGGAGGCCTAGGCTTTTGCAAAAAGCTCCCGGGAGCTTGTATATCCATTTTCGGATCTGATCAAGAGACA
GGATGAGGATCGTTTCGCATGATTGAACAAGATGGATTGCACGCAGGTTCTCCGGCCGCTTGGGTGGAGA
GGCTATTCGGCTATGACTGGGCACAACAGACAATCGGCTGCTCTGATGCCGCCGTGTTCCGGCTGTCAGC
GCAGGGGCGCCCGGTTCTTTTTGTCAAGACCGACCTGTCCGGTGCCCTGAATGAACTGCAGGACGAGGCA
GCGCGGCTATCGTGGCTGGCCACGACGGGCGTTCCTTGCGCAGCTGTGCTCGACGTTGTCACTGAAGCGG
GAAGGGACTGGCTGCTATTGGGCGAAGTGCCGGGGCAGGATCTCCTGTCATCTCACCTTGCTCCTGCCGA
GAAAGTATCCATCATGGCTGATGCAATGCGGCGGCTGCATACGCTTGATCCGGCTACCTGCCCATTCGAC
CACCAAGCGAAACATCGCATCGAGCGAGCACGTACTCGGATGGAAGCCGGTCTTGTCGATCAGGATGATC
TGGACGAAGAGCATCAGGGGCTCGCGCCAGCCGAACTGTTCGCCAGGCTCAAGGCGCGCATGCCCGACGG
CGAGGATCTCGTCGTGACCCATGGCGATGCCTGCTTGCCGAATATCATGGTGGAAAATGGCCGCTTTTCT
GGATTCATCGACTGTGGCCGGCTGGGTGTGGCGGACCGCTATCAGGACATAGCGTTGGCTACCCGTGATA
TTGCTGAAGAGCTTGGCGGCGAATGGGCTGACCGCTTCCTCGTGCTTTACGGTATCGCCGCTCCCGATTC
GCAGCGCATCGCCTTCTATCGCCTTCTTGACGAGTTCTTCTGAGCGGGACTCTGGGGTTCGAAATGACCG
ACCAAGCGACGCCCAACCTGCCATCACGAGATTTCGATTCCACCGCCGCCTTCTATGAAAGGTTGGGCTT
CGGAATCGTTTTCCGGGACGCCGGCTGGATGATCCTCCAGCGCGGGGATCTCATGCTGGAGTTCTTCGCC
CACCCCAACTTGTTTATTGCAGCTTATAATGGTTACAAATAAAGCAATAGCATCACAAATTTCACAAATA
AAGCATTTTTTTCACTGCATTCTAGTTGTGGTTTGTCCAAACTCATCAATGTATCTTATCATGTCTGTAT
ACCGTCGACCTCTAGCTAGAGCTTGGCGTAATCATGGTCATAGCTGTTTCCTGTGTGAAATTGTTATCCG
CTCACAATTCCACACAACATACGAGCCGGAAGCATAAAGTGTAAAGCCTGGGGTGCCTAATGAGTGAGCT
AACTCACATTAATTGCGTTGCGCTCACTGCCCGCTTTCCAGTCGGGAAACCTGTCGTGCCAGCTGCATTA
ATGAATCGGCCAACGCGCGGGGAGAGGCGGTTTGCGTATTGGGCGCTCTTCCGCTTCCTCGCTCACTGAC
TCGCTGCGCTCGGTCGTTCGGCTGCGGCGAGCGGTATCAGCTCACTCAAAGGCGGTAATACGGTTATCCA
CAGAATCAGGGGATAACGCAGGAAAGAACATGTGAGCAAAAGGCCAGCAAAAGGCCAGGAACCGTAAAAA
GGCCGCGTTGCTGGCGTTTTTCCATAGGCTCCGCCCCCCTGACGAGCATCACAAAAATCGACGCTCAAGT
CAGAGGTGGCGAAACCCGACAGGACTATAAAGATACCAGGCGTTTCCCCCTGGAAGCTCCCTCGTGCGCT
CTCCTGTTCCGACCCTGCCGCTTACCGGATACCTGTCCGCCTTTCTCCCTTCGGGAAGCGTGGCGCTTTC
TCATAGCTCACGCTGTAGGTATCTCAGTTCGGTGTAGGTCGTTCGCTCCAAGCTGGGCTGTGTGCACGAA
CCCCCCGTTCAGCCCGACCGCTGCGCCTTATCCGGTAACTATCGTCTTGAGTCCAACCCGGTAAGACACG
ACTTATCGCCACTGGCAGCAGCCACTGGTAACAGGATTAGCAGAGCGAGGTATGTAGGCGGTGCTACAGA
GTTCTTGAAGTGGTGGCCTAACTACGGCTACACTAGAAGAACAGTATTTGGTATCTGCGCTCTGCTGAAG
CCAGTTACCTTCGGAAAAAGAGTTGGTAGCTCTTGATCCGGCAAACAAACCACCGCTGGTAGCGGTGGTT
TTTTTGTTTGCAAGCAGCAGATTACGCGCAGAAAAAAAGGATCTCAAGAAGATCCTTTGATCTTTTCTAC
GGGGTCTGACGCTCAGTGGAACGAAAACTCACGTTAAGGGATTTTGGTCATGAGATTATCAAAAAGGATC
TTCACCTAGATCCTTTTAAATTAAAAATGAAGTTTTAAATCAATCTAAAGTATATATGAGTAAACTTGGT
CTGACAGTTACCAATGCTTAATCAGTGAGGCACCTATCTCAGCGATCTGTCTATTTCGTTCATCCATAGT
TGCCTGACTCCCCGTCGTGTAGATAACTACGATACGGGAGGGCTTACCATCTGGCCCCAGTGCTGCAATG
ATACCGCGAGACCCACGCTCACCGGCTCCAGATTTATCAGCAATAAACCAGCCAGCCGGAAGGGCCGAGC
GCAGAAGTGGTCCTGCAACTTTATCCGCCTCCATCCAGTCTATTAATTGTTGCCGGGAAGCTAGAGTAAG
TAGTTCGCCAGTTAATAGTTTGCGCAACGTTGTTGCCATTGCTACAGGCATCGTGGTGTCACGCTCGTCG
TTTGGTATGGCTTCATTCAGCTCCGGTTCCCAACGATCAAGGCGAGTTACATGATCCCCCATGTTGTGCA
AAAAAGCGGTTAGCTCCTTCGGTCCTCCGATCGTTGTCAGAAGTAAGTTGGCCGCAGTGTTATCACTCAT
GGTTATGGCAGCACTGCATAATTCTCTTACTGTCATGCCATCCGTAAGATGCTTTTCTGTGACTGGTGAG
TACTCAACCAAGTCATTCTGAGAATAGTGTATGCGGCGACCGAGTTGCTCTTGCCCGGCGTCAATACGGG
ATAATACCGCGCCACATAGCAGAACTTTAAAAGTGCTCATCATTGGAAAACGTTCTTCGGGGCGAAAACT
CTCAAGGATCTTACCGCTGTTGAGATCCAGTTCGATGTAACCCACTCGTGCACCCAACTGATCTTCAGCA
TCTTTTACTTTCACCAGCGTTTCTGGGTGAGCAAAAACAGGAAGGCAAAATGCCGCAAAAAAGGGAATAA
GGGCGACACGGAAATGTTGAATACTCATACTCTTCCTTTTTCAATATTATTGAAGCATTTATCAGGGTTA
TTGTCTCATGAGCGGATACATATTTGAATGTATTTAGAAAAATAAACAAATAGGGGTTCCGCGCACATTT
CCCCGAAAAGTGCCACCTGACGTC
Features (pLannotate 1.2.2; 21 found; start..end, strand, type, name):
     28..80      -  misc_feature   bom (fragment): basis of mobility region from pBR322
    235..614     +  enhancer       CMV enhancer: human cytomegalovirus immediate early enhancer
    615..818     +  promoter       CMV promoter: human cytomegalovirus (CMV) immediate early promoter
    814..847     +  LTR            5' LTR (truncated) (fragment): truncated 5' long terminal repeat (LTR) from HIV-1
    863..881     +  promoter       T7 promoter: promoter for bacteriophage T7 RNA polymerase
   1017..1730    +  CDS            Citrine: Citrine is a basic (constitutively fluorescent) yellow fluorescent protein published in 2001, derived from Aequorea victoria. It has moderate acid sensitivity.
   1779..2252    +  CDS            folA: DYR_ECOLI - Also known as tmrA. Experimental evidence at protein level: Swiss-Prot protein existence level 1. Key enzyme in folate metabolism. Catalyzes an essential reaction for de novo glycine and purine synthesis, and for DNA precursor synthesis. From Escherichia coli (strain K12).
   2301..2525    +  polyA_signal   bGH poly(A) signal: bovine growth hormone polyadenylation signal
   2529..2550    +  promoter       SV40 promoter (fragment): SV40 enhancer and early promoter
   2571..2999    +  rep_origin     f1 ori (sequence partly withheld): f1 bacteriophage origin of replication; arrow indicates direction of (+) strand synthesis
   3013..3342    +  promoter       SV40 promoter: SV40 enhancer and early promoter
   3409..4200    +  CDS            neo: KKA2_KLEPN - Also known as kan, nptII. Experimental evidence at protein level: Swiss-Prot protein existence level 1. Resistance to kanamycin, neomycin, paromomycin, ribostamycin, butirosin and gentamicin B. From Klebsiella pneumoniae.
   4224..4382    +  CDS            ble (fragment): BLE_KLEPN - Experimental evidence at protein level: Swiss-Prot protein existence level 1. Binding protein with a strong affinity to the bleomycin family of antibiotics. Binds to CL990; an antimitotic-antibiotic compound. From Klebsiella pneumoniae.
   4377..4498    +  polyA_signal   SV40 poly(A) signal: SV40 polyadenylation signal
   4571..4587    -  protein_bind   lac operator: The lac repressor binds to the lac operator to inhibit transcription in E. coli. This inhibition can be relieved by adding lactose or isopropyl-β-D-thiogalactopyranoside (IPTG). lac repressor encoded by lacI
   4595..4625    -  promoter       lac promoter: promoter for the E. coli lac operon
   4640..4661    -  protein_bind   CAP binding site: CAP binding activates transcription in the presence of cAMP. E. coli catabolite activator protein
   4674..4766    -  CDS            lacI (fragment): lac repressor; lacI; The lac repressor binds to the lac operator to inhibit transcription in E. coli. This inhibition can be relieved by adding lactose or isopropyl-β-D-thiogalactopyranoside (IPTG).
   4949..5537    -  rep_origin     ori: high-copy-number ColE1/pMB1/pBR322/pUC origin of replication
   5708..6568    -  CDS            AmpR: β-lactamase; bla; confers resistance to ampicillin, carbenicillin, and related antibiotics
   6569..6673    -  promoter       AmpR promoter: bla
