[The description below was written by a language model from this plasmid's Addgene catalogue record and pLannotate feature annotations shown in this document.]
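Description:
pcDNA3.1-tvD-Cit-tevs-DHFR is a mammalian expression plasmid built on the pcDNA3.1 backbone and deposited as a reporter for measuring protease activity. It is maintained in E. coli as a high-copy plasmid through a ColE1/pUC-type origin and selected with ampicillin via the β-lactamase (AmpR) gene and its promoter. The backbone also carries an f1 origin for single-stranded DNA production and an SV40 early promoter-driven neomycin phosphotransferase cassette ending in an SV40 polyadenylation signal, which can support G418 selection of transfected mammalian cells. Small fragments annotated as bom, lacI, ble, a truncated HIV-1 LTR and lac promoter/operator elements look like backbone remnants or short annotation matches rather than functional parts of the design.

The synthetic insert, assembled by Gibson cloning, is expressed from the CMV immediate-early enhancer and promoter and terminated by the bGH polyadenylation signal; a T7 promoter lies just upstream of the coding region. The annotated coding features are the yellow fluorescent protein Citrine followed, after a short unannotated gap, by E. coli dihydrofolate reductase (folA). Going by the construct name, that gap probably holds a TEV protease cleavage site ("tevs"). The unannotated stretch ahead of Citrine probably carries the "tvD" element, whose identity the record does not state. E. coli DHFR is commonly used in a mutated form as a destabilizing domain, so a plausible logic is that cleavage at the linker separates Citrine from a degradation-conferring domain and changes the fluorescence level. The record itself confirms only that the plasmid reports protease activity, and it comes from work on programmable protein circuits in living cells.
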