Addgene plasmid #116054: pcDNA3.1-tvD-Cit-tevs-DHFR
Purpose: Reporter plasmid for measuring protease activity
Depositing lab: Michael Elowitz. Publication: Programmable protein circuits in living cells. Gao XJ, Chong LS, Kim MS, Elowitz MB. Science. 2018 Sep 21;361(6408):1252-1258. doi: 10.1126/science.aat5062. PubMed 30237357.
Backbone
  Vector backbone: pcDNA3.1
  Vector type: Mammalian Expression
Growth in bacteria
  Bacterial resistance: Ampicillin, 100 μg/mL
  Growth temperature: 37°C
  Growth strain: DH5alpha
  Copy number: High Copy
Gene/Insert
  Gene/Insert name: tvD-Cit-tevs-DHFR
  Species: Synthetic
  Cloning method: Gibson Cloning
Terms and licenses: Academic/Nonprofit Terms; Industry Terms: Not Available to Industry
How to cite: pcDNA3.1-tvD-Cit-tevs-DHFR was a gift from Michael Elowitz (Addgene plasmid # 116054 ; http://n2t.net/addgene:116054 ; RRID:Addgene_116054)
